Addgene plasmid #67449: pDEST40-ARL11-V5-His6
Purpose: Mammalian expression of hArl11 with C-term V5 and His6 tag
Depositing lab: Richard Kahn. Depositing organization: Emory University. Publication: Tool box: Plasmids for the expression or knockdown of human ARF Family GTPases (ARF/ARL/SAR) and their co-expression in bacteria with N-myristoyltransferases. Kerr SC, Kahn RA. Cell Logist. 2015 Sep 21;5(3):e1090523. doi: 10.1080/21592799.2015.1090523. eCollection 2015 Jul-Sep. PubMed 27057421.
Backbone
  Vector backbone: pcDNA-DEST40
  Backbone manufacturer: Life Technologies
  Vector type: Mammalian Expression
  Selectable markers: Neomycin (select with G418)
Growth in bacteria
  Bacterial resistance: Ampicillin, 100 μg/mL
  Growth temperature: 37°C
  Growth strain: DH5alpha
  Copy number: High Copy
Gene/Insert
  Gene/Insert name: ARL11 (alt name: pRK18n-D40)
  Species: H. sapiens (human)
  Mutation: bp 442 T to C; aa C148R
  Entrez Gene: ARL11 (a.k.a. ARLTS1)
  Promoter: CMV
  Tag / fusion protein: V5 (C terminal on backbone); His (C terminal on backbone)
  Cloning method: Gateway Cloning
  Sequencing primers: 5′ CMV-F; 3′ BGH-rev
Terms and licenses: Academic/Nonprofit Terms; Industry Terms: Not Available to Industry
How to cite: pDEST40-ARL11-V5-His6 was a gift from Richard Kahn (Addgene plasmid # 67449 ; http://n2t.net/addgene:67449 ; RRID:Addgene_67449)
