[The description below was written by a language model from this plasmid's Addgene catalogue record.]
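Description:
pDEST40-ARL11-V5-His6 is a mammalian expression plasmid built on the commercial Gateway destination vector pcDNA-DEST40. It carries the human ARL11 open reading frame (also known as ARLTS1), which encodes a member of the ARF-like branch of the ARF family of small GTPases. The coding sequence was introduced by Gateway recombination and lies downstream of the CMV promoter, which drives strong constitutive transcription in most mammalian cell lines. The reverse sequencing primer listed is BGH-rev, which suggests a bovine growth hormone polyadenylation region follows the insert, although no feature table is provided to confirm this. The backbone supplies the tags: the ARL11 sequence reads through into a C-terminal V5 epitope followed by a His6 tag. The expressed protein can therefore be detected with anti-V5 or anti-His antibodies and enriched by immobilised-metal affinity methods.

The recorded insert differs from the reference sequence by a T-to-C change at base pair 442, giving a C148R substitution. The record does not say whether this is a natural variant or a cloning artefact, so it should be kept in mind when interpreting functional results. In bacteria the plasmid is maintained at high copy under ampicillin selection. In mammalian cells a neomycin resistance marker allows G418 selection of stable transfectants. The plasmid belongs to a toolbox of plasmids for expressing or knocking down human ARF, ARL and SAR GTPases. It suits transient or stable expression of tagged ARL11 for localisation, interaction and biochemical studies.
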