>Addgene plasmid #67449 | pDEST40-ARL11-V5-His6 | addgene partial sequence | sequence record 118459 | BGH-rev 5'-TAGAAGGCACAGTCGAGG-3'
ATGGTGATGGTGATGATGACCGGTACGCGTAGAATCGAGACCGAGGAGAGGGTTAGGGATAGGCTTACCT
TCGAACCGCGGGCCCTCTAGATCAACCACTTTGTACAAGAAAGCTGGGTCAGATCTCTTGCTGTCTCCGC
GCTCAGCCCCATGGGCTCTCGCCTGCAGACACATGCAGCTGCGAGATTTCAGGAGGCTCCACAGGCTCTG
CAGGGCCTCGGGCAGCCCCTCCCCAGTGAGGGCACTGCAGCCCCGGAGCTCCCAGCGGTGGTCCTGGAAT
CTCTCTAGACTCAGCCTGTTTCTGATCTTAAGCAGCGGAAGTGCATCAGGTGCCTCCTGCTTGTTGGCCA
GCACCAAGAAGGGGACGCCAGCCATGTTGGGGTCGTTCAGGACTTCTGTGAGCTCAGCCGCCGACTCGGG
TAAGCGGGCTTCATCTGTGCTGTCCAGCACGTACACGAGGATATCTGTGCCTTCCAGATAGTCCTTCCAG
CTGGCTCTGAGCGGGGCCTGCCCCCCAACGTCCCAGAGAGTCAGTGACACGTGCCCAGGAGCTTTCAGAG
GCTCCACGTTGAAACCAACAGTGGGCAGGGTCTCCACCAGCTGGTGGCCCTTCAGCTTGTAAAGGAGCGT
GGTCTTGCCCGCCGAGTCCAGGCCCATCATCACCACCTGGGCTTCCGCCTTGTGACCTCTGGAATTCACA
GAACCCATGGTTCTATCTCCTTCTAAGCCTGCTTTTTTGTACAAACTTGTTGATAGCTTAACTAGCCAGC
TTGGGTCTCCCTATAGTGAGTCGTATTAATTTCGATAAGCCAGTAAGCAGTGGGTTCTCTAGTTAGCCAG
AGAGCTCTGCTTATATAGACCTCCCACCGTACACGCCTACCGCCCATTTGCGTCAATGGG
